Addgene plasmid #192388: LLP744_L2pV1_OR_B3RT_FRT_Rluc_1IF_lacZ
Purpose: To act as a 1-input state of the OR gate.
Depositing lab: Ryan Lister. Depositing organization: University of Western Australia. Publication: Synthetic memory circuits for stable cell reprogramming in plants. Lloyd JPB, Ly F, Gong P, Pflueger J, Swain T, Pflueger C, Fourie E, Khan MA, Kidd BN, Lister R. Nat Biotechnol. 2022 Jul 4. pii: 10.1038/s41587-022-01383-2. doi: 10.1038/s41587-022-01383-2. PubMed 35788565.
Backbone
  Vector backbone: pAGM4673
  Backbone manufacturer: Sylvestre Marillonnet
  Vector type: Plant Expression, Synthetic Biology
Growth in bacteria
  Bacterial resistance: Kanamycin, 50 μg/mL
  Growth temperature: 30°C
  Growth strain: DH5alpha
  Copy number: Unknown
Gene/Insert
  Gene/Insert name: Act2::FRT-B3RT-OCS-FRT-B3RT::Rluc
  Species: Renilla reniformis
  Tag / fusion protein: PEST (C terminal on insert)
  Cloning method: Restriction Enzyme; 5′ cloning site unknown (unknown if destroyed)
Terms and licenses: Academic/Nonprofit Terms; Industry Terms: Not Available to Industry
Depositor comments: Other genes: TCTP1::Fluc, TCTP1::FlpO
How to cite: LLP744_L2pV1_OR_B3RT_FRT_Rluc_1IF_lacZ was a gift from Ryan Lister (Addgene plasmid # 192388 ; http://n2t.net/addgene:192388 ; RRID:Addgene_192388)
