[The description below was written by a language model from this plasmid's Addgene catalogue record and pLannotate feature annotations shown in this document.]
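Description:
LLP744_L2pV1_OR_B3RT_FRT_Rluc_1IF_lacZ is a Level 2 MoClo-style binary plant expression vector built on the pAGM4673 backbone, made as one test state of a recombinase-based OR logic gate for synthetic memory circuits in plants. The backbone carries nopaline-type left and right T-DNA border repeats for Agrobacterium-mediated delivery. It also has the broad-host-range incP oriV with its trfA replication initiator gene, a ColE1/pUC-type origin for E. coli, and a kanamycin resistance gene for bacterial selection. No plant selectable marker is annotated.

The T-DNA holds three transcription units plus a retained lacZα cassette (lac promoter, operator and pUC multiple cloning site), which serves as the blue/white placeholder where a further module could be added. The gate output unit is recorded as Act2::FRT-B3RT-OCS-FRT-B3RT::Rluc. An octopine synthase terminator, flanked by paired minimal FRT sites and, according to the insert name, B3RT sites, sits between the Act2 promoter and an intron-containing Renilla luciferase. The feature table does not annotate the promoters or the B3RT sites. The luciferase carries a C-terminal destabilising PEST tag, which the annotation matches to a DREB2A fragment, and ends in a CaMV poly(A) signal. TMV Ω leader fragments flank the blocker. Excision of the terminator by either Flp or B3 recombinase should permit Rluc expression.

According to the depositor comments, the other units are TCTP1::Fluc, a firefly luciferase presumably serving as a normalisation reference, and TCTP1::FlpO, an IV2 intron-interrupted FLPo. Supplying only Flp makes this the "1-input" state of the OR gate.
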