Features (pLannotate 1.2.2; 30 found; start..end, strand, type, name):
    824..844     +  misc_feature   TMV Ω (fragment): translational enhancer from the tobacco mosaic virus 5'-leader sequence (Gallie et al., 1988)
    845..878     +  protein_bind   FRT (minimal): supports FLP-mediated excision but not integration (Turan and Bode, 2011) FLP recombinase from the Saccharomyces cerevisiae 2μ plasmid
    912..1619    +  terminator     OCS terminator: octopine synthase terminator
   1620..1653    +  protein_bind   FRT (minimal): supports FLP-mediated excision but not integration (Turan and Bode, 2011) FLP recombinase from the Saccharomyces cerevisiae 2μ plasmid
   1687..1721    +  misc_feature   TMV Ω (fragment): translational enhancer from the tobacco mosaic virus 5'-leader sequence (Gallie et al., 1988)
   1753..1941    +  intron         IV2 intron: modified second intron of the potato ST-LS1 gene (Vancanneyt et al., 1990)
   1939..2844    +  CDS            LUCI_RENRE: Experimental evidence at protein level: Swiss-Prot protein existence level 1. Upon binding the substrate, the enzyme catalyzes an oxygenation, producing a very short-lived hydroperoxide that cyclizes into a dioxetanone structure, which collapses, releasing a CO(2) molecule. The spontaneous breakdown of the dioxetanone releases the energy (about 50 kcal/mole) that is necessary to generate the excited state of the coelenteramide product, which is the singlet form of the monoanion. In vivo the product undergoes the process of nonradiative energy transfer to an accessory protein, a green fluoresce
   2851..2925    +  CDS            DREB2A (fragment): DRE2A_ARATH - Also known as ERF045. Experimental evidence at protein level: Swiss-Prot protein existence level 1. Transcriptional activator that binds specifically to the DNA sequence 5'-[AG]CCGAC-3'. Binding to the C-repeat/DRE element mediates high salinity- and dehydration-inducible transcription. From Arabidopsis thaliana (Mouse-ear cress).
   2969..3143    +  polyA_signal   CaMV poly(A) signal: cauliflower mosaic virus polyadenylation signal
   3531..5180    +  CDS            LUCI_PHOPY: Experimental evidence at protein level: Swiss-Prot protein existence level 1. Produces green light with a wavelength of 562 nm. From Photinus pyralis (Common eastern firefly) (Lampyris pyralis).
   5203..5403    +  terminator     gene 7 terminator: transcription terminator for octopine-type Ti plasmid gene 7
   5746..5801    +  misc_feature   TMV Ω: translational enhancer from the tobacco mosaic virus 5'-leader sequence (Gallie et al., 1988)
   5803..6513    +  CDS            FLPo (fragment): nuclear-targeted site-specific recombinase FLPo is a mouse codon-optimized fusion between the SV40 nuclear localization signal and a thermostable version of the Saccharomyces cerevisiae site-specific recombinase FLP. Recombination occurs at FRT sequences.
   6513..6701    +  intron         IV2 intron: modified second intron of the potato ST-LS1 gene (Vancanneyt et al., 1990)
   6699..7290    +  CDS            FLPo (fragment): nuclear-targeted site-specific recombinase FLPo is a mouse codon-optimized fusion between the SV40 nuclear localization signal and a thermostable version of the Saccharomyces cerevisiae site-specific recombinase FLP. Recombination occurs at FRT sequences.
   7325..7499    +  polyA_signal   CaMV poly(A) signal: cauliflower mosaic virus polyadenylation signal
   7514..7556    +  CDS            lacI (fragment): lac repressor; lacI; The lac repressor binds to the lac operator to inhibit transcription in E. coli. This inhibition can be relieved by adding lactose or isopropyl-β-D-thiogalactopyranoside (IPTG).
   7569..7590    +  protein_bind   CAP binding site: CAP binding activates transcription in the presence of cAMP. E. coli catabolite activator protein
   7605..7635    +  promoter       lac promoter: promoter for the E. coli lac operon
   7639..7661    +  protein_bind   lac operator (fragment): The lac repressor binds to the lac operator to inhibit transcription in E. coli. This inhibition can be relieved by adding lactose or isopropyl-β-D-thiogalactopyranoside (IPTG). lac repressor encoded by lacI
   7696..7752    -  misc_feature   MCS: pUC18/19 multiple cloning site
   7749..7906    +  CDS            lacZα (fragment): LacZα fragment of β-galactosidase; lacZ fragment
   7912..8011    -  misc_feature   bom (fragment): basis of mobility region from pBR322
   8134..8158    +  misc_feature   RB T-DNA repeat: right border repeat from nopaline C58 T-DNA
   8255..8886    +  rep_origin     oriV: incP origin of replication
   8977..9081    +  promoter       AmpR promoter: bla
   9082..9876    +  CDS            KanR: aminoglycoside phosphotransferase; aphA-3; confers resistance to kanamycin
  10047..10635   +  rep_origin     ori: high-copy-number ColE1/pMB1/pBR322/pUC origin of replication
  10971..12116   +  CDS            trfA: TRFA_ECOLX - Experimental evidence at protein level: Swiss-Prot protein existence level 1. Also involved in plasmid copy number control, promoting intermolecular coupling of protein bound iterons at oriV, which inhibits replication initiation. From Escherichia coli.
  12265..12289   +  misc_feature   LB T-DNA repeat: left border repeat from nopaline C58 T-DNA
>Addgene plasmid #192388 | LLP744_L2pV1_OR_B3RT_FRT_Rluc_1IF_lacZ | addgene full sequence | sequence record 383723 | Addgene NGS Result
GTGCCGAATTCGGATCCGGAGTCGACAAAATTTAGAACGAACTTAATTATGATCTCAAATACATTGATAC
ATATCTCATCTAGATCTAGGTTATCATTATGTAAGAAAGTTTTGACGAATATGGCACGACAAAATGGCTA
GACTCGATGTAATTGGTATCTCAACTCAACATTATACTTATACCAAACATTAGTTAGACAAAATTTAAAC
AACTATTTTTTATGTATGCAAGAGTCAGCATATGTATAATTGATTCAGAATCGTTTTGACGAGTTCGGAT
GTAGTAGTAGCCATTATTTAATGTACATACTAATCGTGAATAGTGAATATGATGAAACATTGTATCTTAT
TGTATAAATATCCATAAACACATCATGAAAGACACTTTCTTTCACGGTCTGAATTAATTATGATACAATT
CTAATAGAAAACGAATTAAATTACGTTGAATTGTATGAAATCTAATTGAACAAGCCAACCACGACGACGA
CTAACGTTGCCTGGATTGACTCGGTTTAAGTTAACCACTAAAAAAACGGAGCTGTCATGTAACACGCGGA
TCGAGCAGGTCACAGTCATGAAGCCATCAAAGCAAAAGAACTAATCCAAGGGCTGAGATGATTAATTAGT
TTAAAAATTAGTTAACACGAGGGAAAAGGCTGTCTGACAGCCAGGTCACGTTATCTTTACCTGTGGTCGA
AATGATTCGTGTCTGTCGATTTTAATTATTTTTTTGAAAGGCCGAAAATAAAGTTGTAAGAGATAAACCC
GCCTATATAAATTCATATATTTTCCTCTCCGCTTTGAATACTGTATTTTTACAACAATTACCAACAACAA
CAAAGAAGTTCCTATTCTCTAGAAAGTATAGGAACTTCGGTTGCTTAAGAATAAGTAATTCTTAAGCAAC
CCTGCTTTAATGAGATATGCGAGAAGCCTATGATCGCATGATATTTGCTTTCAATTCTGTTGTGCACGTT
GTAAAAAACCTGAGCATGTGTAGCTCAGATCCTTACCGCCGGTTTCGGTTCATTCTAATGAATATATCAC
CCGTTACTATCGTATTTTTATGAATAATATTCTCCGTTCAATTTACTGATTGTACCCTACTACTTATATG
TACAATATTAAAATGAAAACAATATATTGTGCTGAATAGGTTTATAGCGACATCTATGATAGAGCGCCAC
AATAACAAACAATTGCGTTTTATTATTACAAATCCAATTTTAAAAAAAGCGGCAGAACCGGTCAAACCTA
AAAGACTGATTACATAAATCTTATTCAAATTTCAAAAGTGCCCCAGGGGCTAGTATCTACGACACACCGA
GCGGCGAACTAATAACGCTCACTGAAGGGAACTCCGGTTCCCCGCCGGCGCGCATGGGTGAGATTCCTTG
AAGTTGAGTATTGGCCGTCCGCTCTACCGAAAGTTACGGGCACCATTCAACCCGGTCCAGCACGGCGGCC
GGGTAACCGACTTGCTGCCCCGAGAATTATGCAGCATTTTTTTGGTGTATGTGGGCCCCAAATGAAGTGC
AGGTCAAACCTTGACAGTGACGACAAATCGTTGGGCGGGTCCAGGGCGAATTTTGCGACAACATGTCGAG
GCTCAGCAGGAAGTTCCTATTCTCTAGAAAGTATAGGAACTTCGGTTGCTTAAGAATAAGTAATTCTTAA
GCAACCCAACAAACAACATTACAATTACTATTTACAATTACAATGACTTCAAAGGTGTATGATCCTGAGC
AGGTAAGTTTCTGCTTCTACCTTTGATATATATATAATAATTATCATTAATTAGTAGTAATATAATATTT
CAAATATTTTTTTCAAAATAAAAGAATGTAGTATATAGCAATTGCTTTTCTGTAGTTTATAAGTGTGTAT
ATTTTAATTTATAACTTTTCTAATATATGACCAAAATTTGTTGATGTGCAGAGAAAAAGAATGATAACTG
GTCCACAATGGTGGGCAAGATGTAAACAGATGAACGTGCTTGATTCTTTCATTAATTACTACGATTCAGA
AAAGCACGCTGAGAATGCAGTTATCTTTCTTCACGGAAACGCTGCATCTTCATATTTGTGGAGACATGTT
GTGCCTCACATTGAACCAGTGGCTAGGTGTATTATCCCAGATCTTATCGGAATGGGAAAGTCTGGTAAAT
CTGGAAATGGTTCTTACAGACTTTTGGATCATTATAAGTACCTCACAGCTTGGTTCGAACTTCTCAACTT
ACCTAAGAAGATTATTTTCGTTGGACACGATTGGGGTGCTTGCTTGGCATTCCATTACTCATACGAACAC
CAAGATAAGATCAAAGCTATAGTTCATGCAGAGAGTGTTGTGGATGTGATAGAATCTTGGGATGAGTGGC
CAGATATTGAAGAGGATATTGCTTTGATCAAGTCTGAAGAGGGAGAAAAGATGGTTCTCGAAAATAACTT
TTTCGTGGAAACTATGCTTCCTTCAAAGATTATGAGAAAATTGGAACCAGAAGAGTTTGCTGCATATCTC
GAACCTTTCAAGGAAAAAGGAGAGGTTAGAAGGCCAACACTCAGTTGGCCTAGGGAAATACCATTAGTTA
AGGGAGGTAAACCTGATGTTGTGCAGATCGTGAGAAATTATAACGCTTACCTTAGGGCATCAGATGATTT
GCCTAAGATGTTCATCGAGTCAGATCCAGGATTTTTCAGTAATGCTATAGTTGAAGGTGCAAAGAAATTT
CCAAACACCGAGTTCGTTAAGGTGAAAGGATTGCATTTCTCACAAGAAGATGCTCCTGATGAGATGGGAA
AGTATATTAAGTCTTTTGTTGAAAGAGTGCTCAAAAACGAGCAGGGTTCTCGATCTGATGCTTCTGAAGT
AACGTCAACAAGCTCCCAGTCTGAGGTATGCACAGTGGAAACGCCAGGTTGTGTTGGTTCTTAAGCTTCT
CTAGCTAGAGTCGATCGACAAGCTCGAGTTTCTCCATAATAATGTGTGAGTAGTTCCCAGATAAGGGAAT
TAGGGTTCCTATAGGGTTTCGCTCATGTGTTGAGCATATAAGAAACCCTTAGTATGTATTTGTATTTGTA
AAATACTTCTATCAATAAAATTTCTAATTCCTAAAACCAAAATCCAGTACTAAAATCCAGATCGCTGCAA
GAATTCAAGCTTGGAGCCAACACTCGAATCCCCACCCGTTGGACCAAACCCGGCTCATTAAGCGTCGGTT
CAGATTTATTTCCTTTATTTAAAAAAAAGGAAAGGGTAAAAAATAGAAAATTGGAAACAGTTAAAGCCCA
AAATTGTAATTTACCGAGAATTGTAAATTTACCTGAAAACCCTACGCTATAGTTTCGACTATAAATACCA
AACTTAGGACCTCACTTCAGAATCCCCTCGTCGCTGCGTCTCTCTCCCGCAACCTTCGATTTTCGTTTAT
TCGCATCCATCGGAGAGAGAAAACAATCAATAAGCGACCTACTACAAACAAGTAAGTAAGAGAAAAACCA
AAAGAAGAAGAGAAACAACAAGAAGAAGTAATGGAGGACGCCAAAAACATAAAGAAAGGCCCGGCGCCAT
TCTATCCTCTAGAGGATGGAACCGCTGGAGAGCAACTGCATAAGGCTATGAAGAGATACGCCCTGGTTCC
TGGAACAATTGCTTTTACAGATGCACATATCGAGGTGAACATCACGTACGCGGAATACTTCGAAATGTCC
GTTCGGTTGGCAGAAGCTATGAAACGATATGGGCTGAATACAAATCACAGAATCGTCGTATGCAGTGAAA
ACTCTCTTCAATTCTTTATGCCGGTGTTGGGCGCGTTATTTATCGGAGTTGCAGTTGCGCCCGCGAACGA
CATTTATAATGAACGTGAATTGCTCAACAGTATGAACATTTCGCAGCCTACCGTAGTGTTTGTTTCCAAA
AAGGGGTTGCAAAAAATTTTGAACGTGCAAAAAAAATTACCAATAATCCAGAAAATTATTATCATGGATT
CTAAAACGGATTACCAGGGATTTCAGTCGATGTACACGTTCGTCACATCTCATCTACCTCCCGGTTTTAA
TGAATACGATTTTGTACCAGAGTCCTTTGATCGTGACAAAACAATTGCACTGATAATGAATTCCTCTGGA
TCTACTGGGTTACCTAAGGGTGTGGCCCTTCCGCATAGAACTGCCTGCGTCAGATTCTCGCATGCCAGAG
ATCCTATTTTTGGCAATCAAATCATTCCGGATACTGCGATTTTAAGTGTTGTTCCATTCCATCACGGTTT
TGGAATGTTTACTACACTCGGATATTTGATATGTGGATTTCGAGTCGTCTTAATGTATAGATTTGAAGAA
GAGCTGTTTTTACGATCCCTTCAGGATTACAAAATTCAAAGTGCGTTGCTAGTACCAACCCTATTTTCAT
TCTTCGCCAAAAGCACTCTGATTGACAAATACGATTTATCTAATTTACACGAAATTGCTTCTGGGGGCGC
ACCTCTTTCGAAAGAAGTCGGGGAAGCGGTTGCAAAACGCTTCCATCTTCCAGGGATACGACAAGGATAT
GGGCTCACTGAGACTACATCAGCTATTCTGATTACACCCGAGGGGGATGATAAACCGGGCGCGGTCGGTA
AAGTTGTTCCATTTTTTGAAGCGAAGGTTGTGGATCTGGATACCGGGAAAACGCTGGGCGTTAATCAGAG
AGGCGAATTATGTGTCAGAGGACCTATGATTATGTCCGGTTATGTAAACAATCCGGAAGCGACCAACGCC
TTGATTGACAAGGATGGATGGCTACATTCTGGAGACATAGCTTACTGGGACGAGGACGAACACTTCTTCA
TAGTTGACCGCTTGAAGTCTTTAATTAAATACAAAGGATATCAGGTGGCCCCCGCTGAATTGGAATCGAT
ATTGTTACAACACCCCAACATCTTCGACGCGGGCGTGGCAGGTCTGCCCGACGATGACGCCGGTGAACTT
CCCGCCGCCGTTGTTGTTTTGGAGCACGGAAAGACGATGACGGAAAAAGAGATCGTGGATTACGTCGCCA
GTCAAGTAACAACCGCGAAAAAGTTGCGCGGAGGAGTTGTGTTTGTGGACGAAGTACCGAAAGGTCTTAC
CGGAAAACTCGACGCAAGAAAAATCAGAGAGATCCTCATAAAGGCCAAGAAGGGCGGAAAGTCCAAATTG
TAAGCTTGATCCCCCGTCGACAGCTAGCTATATCATCAATTTATGTATTACACATAATATCGCACTCAGT
CTTTCATCTACGGCAATGTACCAGCTGATATAATCAGTTATTGAAATATTTCTGAATTTAAACTTGCATC
AATAAATTTATGTTTTTGCTTGGACTATAATACCTGACTTGTTATTTTATCAATAAATATTTAAACTATA
TTTCTTTCAAGATCGCTACTAGAATTCGAGCTCGGAGCCAACACTCGAATCCCCACCCGTTGGACCAAAC
CCGGCTCATTAAGCGTCGGTTCAGATTTATTTCCTTTATTTAAAAAAAAGGAAAGGGTAAAAAATAGAAA
ATTGGAAACAGTTAAAGCCCAAAATTGTAATTTACCGAGAATTGTAAATTTACCTGAAAACCCTACGCTA
TAGTTTCGACTATAAATACCAAACTTAGGACCTCACTTCAGAATCCCCTCGTCGCTGCGTCTCTCTCCCG
CAACCTTCGATTTTCGTTTATTCGCATCCATCGGAGAGAGAAAACAATCAATAAGCGACCTACTGTATTT
TTACAACAATTACCAACAACAACAAACAACAAACAACATTACAATTACTATTTACAATTACAATGGCTCC
TAAGAAGAAGAGGAAGGTGATGAGCCAGTTCGACATCCTGTGCAAGACCCCCCCCAAGGTGCTGGTGCGG
CAGTTCGTGGAGAGATTCGAGAGGCCCAGCGGCGAGAAGATCGCCAGCTGTGCCGCCGAGCTGACCTACC
TGTGCTGGATGATCACCCACAACGGCACCGCCATCAAGAGGGCCACCTTCATGAGCTACAACACCATCAT
CAGCAACAGCCTGAGCTTCGACATCGTGAACAAGAGCCTGCAGTTCAAGTACAAGACCCAGAAGGCCACC
ATCCTGGAGGCCAGCCTGAAGAAGCTGATCCCCGCCTGGGAGTTCACCATCATCCCTTACAACGGCCAGA
AGCACCAGAGCGACATCACCGACATCGTGTCCAGCCTGCAGCTGCAGTTCGAGAGCAGCGAGGAGGCCGA
CAAGGGCAACAGCCACAGCAAGAAGATGCTGAAGGCCCTGCTGTCCGAGGGCGAGAGCATCTGGGAGATC
ACCGAGAAGATCCTGAACAGCTTCGAGTACACCAGCAGGTTCACCAAGACCAAGACCCTGTACCAGTTCC
TGTTCCTGGCCACATTCATCAACTGCGGCAGGTTCAGCGACATCAAGAACGTGGACCCCAAGAGCTTCAA
GCTGGTGCAGAACAAGTACCTGGGCGTGATCATTCAGTGCCTGGTGACCGAGACTAAGACAAGCGTGTCC
AGGTAAGTTTCTGCTTCTACCTTTGATATATATATAATAATTATCATTAATTAGTAGTAATATAATATTT
CAAATATTTTTTTCAAAATAAAAGAATGTAGTATATAGCAATTGCTTTTCTGTAGTTTATAAGTGTGTAT
ATTTTAATTTATAACTTTTCTAATATATGACCAAAATTTGTTGATGTGCAGGCACATCTACTTTTTCAGC
GCCAGAGGCAGGATCGACCCCCTGGTGTACCTGGACGAGTTCCTGAGGAACAGCGAGCCCGTGCTGAAGA
GAGTGAACAGGACCGGCAACAGCAGCAGCAACAAGCAGGAGTACCAGCTGCTGAAGGACAACCTGGTGCG
CAGCTACAACAAGGCCCTGAAGAAGAACGCCCCCTACCCCATCTTCGCTATCAAGAACGGCCCTAAGAGC
CACATCGGCAGGCACCTGATGACCAGCTTTCTGAGCATGAAGGGCCTGACCGAGCTGACAAACGTGGTGG
GCAACTGGAGCGACAAGAGGGCCTCCGCCGTGGCCAGGACCACCTACACCCACCAGATCACCGCCATCCC
CGACCACTACTTCGCCCTGGTGTCCAGGTACTACGCCTACGACCCCATCAGCAAGGAGATGATCGCCCTG
AAGGACGAGACTAACCCCATCGAGGAGTGGCAGCACATCGAGCAGCTGAAGGGCAGCGCCGAGGGCAGCA
TCAGATACCCCGCCTGGAACGGCATCATCAGCCAGGAGGTGCTGGACTACCTGAGCAGCTACATCAACAG
GCGGATCTGAGCTTCTCTAGCTAGAGTCGATCGACAAGCTCGAGTTTCTCCATAATAATGTGTGAGTAGT
TCCCAGATAAGGGAATTAGGGTTCCTATAGGGTTTCGCTCATGTGTTGAGCATATAAGAAACCCTTAGTA
TGTATTTGTATTTGTAAAATACTTCTATCAATAAAATTTCTAATTCCTAAAACCAAAATCCAGTACTAAA
ATCCAGATCGCTTTACTGAGACCGCAGCTGGCACGACAGGTTTCCCGACTGGAAAGCGGGCAGTGAGCGC
AACGCAATTAATGTGAGTTAGCTCACTCATTAGGCACCCCAGGCTTTACACTTTATGCTTCCGGCTCGTA
TGTTGTGTGGAATTGTGAGCGGATAACAATTTCACACAGGAAACAGCTATGACCATGATTACGCCAAGCT
TGCATGCCTGCAGGTCGACTCTAGAGGATCCCCGGGTACCGAGCTCGAATTCACTGGCCGTCGTTTTACA
ACGTCGTGACTGGGAAAACCCTGGCGTTACCCAACTTAATCGCCTTGCAGCACATCCCCCTTTCGCCAGC
TGGCGTAATAGCGAAGAGGCCCGCACCGATCGCCCTTCCCAACAGTTGCGCAGCCTGAATGGCGAATGGC
GCCTGATGCGGTATTTTCTCCTTACGCATCTGTGCGGTATTTCACACCGCATATGGTGCACTCTCAGTAC
AATCTGCTCTGATGCCGCATAGTTAAGCCAGCCCCGACACCCGCCAACACCCGCTGACGCGCCCTGACGG
GCTTGTCTGCTCCCGGCATCCGCTTACAGACAAGCTGTGACGGTCTCAGGGACACGAAGTGATCCGTTTA
AACTATCAGTGTTTGACAGGATATATTGGCGGGTAAACCTAAGAGAAAAGAGCGTTTATTAGAATAATCG
GATATTTAAAAGGGCGTGAAAAGGTTTATCCGTTCGTCCATTTGTATGTGCCAGCCGCCTTTGCGACGCT
CACCGGGCTGGTTGCCCTCGCCGCTGGGCTGGCGGCCGTCTATGGCCCTGCAAACGCGCCAGAAACGCCG
TCGAAGCCGTGTGCGAGACACCGCGGCCGCCGGCGTTGTGGATACCTCGCGGAAAACTTGGCCCTCACTG
ACAGATGAGGGGCGGACGTTGACACTTGAGGGGCCGACTCACCCGGCGCGGCGTTGACAGATGAGGGGCA
GGCTCGATTTCGGCCGGCGACGTGGAGCTGGCCAGCCTCGCAAATCGGCGAAAACGCCTGATTTTACGCG
AGTTTCCCACAGATGATGTGGACAAGCCTGGGGATAAGTGCCCTGCGGTATTGACACTTGAGGGGCGCGA
CTACTGACAGATGAGGGGCGCGATCCTTGACACTTGAGGGGCAGAGTGCTGACAGATGAGGGGCGCACCT
ATTGACATTTGAGGGGCTGTCCACAGGCAGAAAATCCAGCATTTGCAAGGGTTTCCGCCCGTTTTTCGGC
CACCGCTAACCTGTCTTTTAACCTGCTTTTAAACCAATATTTATAAACCTTGTTTTTAACCAGGGCTGCG
CCCTGTGCGCGTGACCGCGCACGCCGAAGGGGGGTGCCCCCCCTTCTCGAACCCTCCCGGCCCGCTAACG
CGGGCCTCCCATCCCCCCAGGGGCTGCGCCCCTCGGCCGCGAACGGCCTCACCCCAAAAATGGCAGCGCT
GGCCAATTCCCGAGTGCGCGGAACCCCTATTTGTTTATTTTTCTAAATACATTCAAATATGTATCCGCTC
ATGAGACAATAACCCTGATAAATGCTTCAATAATATTGAAAAAGGAAGAGTATGGCTAAAATGAGAATAT
CACCGGAATTGAAAAAACTGATCGAAAAATACCGCTGCGTAAAAGATACGGAAGGAATGTCTCCTGCTAA
GGTATATAAGCTGGTGGGAGAAAATGAAAACCTATATTTAAAAATGACGGACAGCCGGTATAAAGGGACC
ACCTATGATGTGGAACGGGAAAAGGACATGATGCTATGGCTGGAAGGAAAGCTGCCTGTTCCAAAGGTCC
TGCACTTTGAACGGCATGATGGCTGGAGCAATCTGCTCATGAGTGAGGCCGATGGCGTCCTTTGCTCGGA
AGAGTATGAAGATGAACAAAGCCCTGAAAAGATTATCGAGCTGTATGCGGAGTGCATCAGGCTCTTTCAC
TCCATCGACATATCGGATTGTCCCTATACGAATAGCTTAGACAGCCGCTTAGCCGAATTGGATTACTTAC
TGAATAACGATCTGGCCGATGTGGATTGCGAAAACTGGGAAGAGGACACTCCATTTAAAGATCCGCGCGA
GCTGTATGATTTTTTAAAGACGGAAAAGCCCGAAGAGGAACTTGTCTTTTCCCACGGCGACCTGGGAGAC
AGCAACATCTTTGTGAAAGATGGCAAAGTAAGTGGCTTTATTGATCTTGGGAGAAGCGGCAGGGCGGACA
AGTGGTATGACATTGCCTTCTGCGTCCGGTCGCTCAGGGAGGATATCGGGGAAGAACAGTATGTCGAGCT
ATTTTTTGACTTACTGGGGATCAAGCCTGATTGGGAGAAAATAAAATATTATATTTTACTGGATGAATTG
TTTTAGCTGTCAGACCAAGTTTACTCATATATACTTTAGATTGATTTAAAACTTCATTTTTAATTTAAAA
GGATCTAGGTGAAGATCCTTTTTGATAATCTCATGACCAAAATCCCTTAACGTGAGTTTTCGTTCCACTG
AGCGTCAGACCCCGTAGAAAAGATCAAAGGATCTTCTTGAGATCCTTTTTTTCTGCGCGTAATCTGCTGC
TTGCAAACAAAAAAACCACCGCTACCAGCGGTGGTTTGTTTGCCGGATCAAGAGCTACCAACTCTTTTTC
CGAAGGTAACTGGCTTCAGCAGAGCGCAGATACCAAATACTGTTCTTCTAGTGTAGCCGTAGTTAGGCCA
CCACTTCAAGAACTCTGTAGCACCGCCTACATACCTCGCTCTGCTAATCCTGTTACCAGTGGCTGCTGCC
AGTGGCGATAAGTCGTGTCTTACCGGGTTGGACTCAAGACGATAGTTACCGGATAAGGCGCAGCGGTCGG
GCTGAACGGGGGGTTCGTGCACACAGCCCAGCTTGGAGCGAACGACCTACACCGAACTGAGATACCTACA
GCGTGAGCTATGAGAAAGCGCCACGCTTCCCGAAGGGAGAAAGGCGGACAGGTATCCGGTAAGCGGCAGG
GTCGGAACAGGAGAGCGCACGAGGGAGCTTCCAGGGGGAAACGCCTGGTATCTTTATAGTCCTGTCGGGT
TTCGCCACCTCTGACTTGAGCGTCGATTTTTGTGATGCTCGTCAGGGGGGCGGAGCCTATGGAAAAACGC
CAGCAACGCGGCCTTTTTACGGTTCCTGGCAGATCCTAGATGTGGCGCAACGATGCCGGCGACAAGCAGG
AGCGCACCGACTTCTTCCGCATCAAGTGTTTTGGCTCTCAGGCCGAGGCCCACGGCAAGTATTTGGGCAA
GGGGTCGCTGGTATTCGTGCAGGGCAAGATTCGGAATACCAAGTACGAGAAGGACGGCCAGACGGTCTAC
GGGACCGACTTCATTGCCGATAAGGTGGATTATCTGGACACCAAGGCACCAGGCGGGTCAAATCAGGAAT
AAGGGCACATTGCCCCGGCGTGAGTCGGGGCAATCCCGCAAGGAGGGTGAATGAATCGGACGTTTGACCG
GAAGGCATACAGGCAAGAACTGATCGACGCGGGGTTTTCCGCCGAGGATGCCGAAACCATCGCAAGCCGC
ACCGTCATGCGTGCGCCCCGCGAAACCTTCCAGTCCGTCGGCTCGATGGTCCAGCAAGCTACGGCCAAGA
TCGAGCGCGACAGCGTGCAACTGGCTCCCCCTGCCCTGCCCGCGCCATCGGCCGCCGTGGAGCGTTCGCG
TCGTCTTGAACAGGAGGCGGCAGGTTTGGCGAAGTCGATGACCATCGACACGCGAGGAACTATGACGACC
AAGAAGCGAAAAACCGCCGGCGAGGACCTGGCAAAACAGGTCAGCGAGGCCAAGCAGGCCGCGTTGCTGA
AACACACGAAGCAGCAGATCAAGGAAATGCAGCTTTCCTTGTTCGATATTGCGCCGTGGCCGGACACGAT
GCGAGCGATGCCAAACGACACGGCCCGCTCTGCCCTGTTCACCACGCGCAACAAGAAAATCCCGCGCGAG
GCGCTGCAAAACAAGGTCATTTTCCACGTCAACAAGGACGTGAAGATCACCTACACCGGCGTCGAGCTGC
GGGCCGACGATGACGAACTGGTGTGGCAGCAGGTGTTGGAGTACGCGAAGCGCACCCCTATCGGCGAGCC
GATCACCTTCACGTTCTACGAGCTTTGCCAGGACCTGGGCTGGTCGATCAATGGCCGGTATTACACGAAG
GCCGAGGAATGCCTGTCGCGCCTACAGGCGACGGCGATGGGCTTCACGTCCGACCGCGTTGGGCACCTGG
AATCGGTGTCGCTGCTGCACCGCTTCCGCGTCCTGGACCGTGGCAAGAAAACGTCCCGTTGCCAGGTCCT
GATCGACGAGGAAATCGTCGTGCTGTTTGCTGGCGACCACTACACGAAATTCATATGGGAGAAGTACCGC
AAGCTGTCGCCGACGGCCCGACGGATGTTCGACTATTTCAGCTCGCACCGGGAGCCGTACCCGCTCAAGC
TGGAAACCTTCCGCCTCATGTGCGGATCGGATTCCACCCGCGTGAAGAAGTGGCGCGAGCAGGTCGGCGA
AGCCTGCGAAGAGTTGCGAGGCAGCGGCCTGGTGGAACACGCCTGGGTCAATGATGACCTGGTGCATTGC
AAACGCTAGGGCCTTGTGGGGTCAGTTCCGGCTGGGGGTTCAGCAGCCCCTGCTCGGATCTGTTGGACCG
GACAGTAGTCATGGTTGATGGGCTGCCTGTATCGAGTGGTGATTTTGTGCCGAGCTGCCGGTCGGGGAGC
TGTTGGCTGGCTGGTGGCAGGATATATTGTGGTGTAAACAAATTGACGCTTAGACAACTTAATAACACAT
TGCGGACGTTTTTAATGTACTGGGGTTGAACACTCT
